Addgene plasmid #219229: SFFV-HIC1-Brd 288
Purpose: Transcription factor HIC1 with a specific barcode assigned.
Depositing lab: Filipe Pereira. Depositing organization: Center for Neuroscience and Cell Biology, University of Coimbra. Publication: A combinatorial transcription factor screening platform for immune cell reprogramming. Kurochkin I, Altman AR, Caiado I, Pertiga-Cabral D, Halitzki E, Minaeva M, Zimmermannova O, Henriques-Oliveira L, Klein D, Nair M, Oliveira D, Cajal LR, Knittel R, Feick C, Ringner M, Martin M, Cirovic B, Pires CF, Rosa FF, Sitnicka E, Theis FJ, Pereira CF. Cell Syst. 2026 Jan 21;17(1):101457. doi: 10.1016/j.cels.2025.101457. Epub 2026 Jan 14. PubMed 41539305.
Backbone
  Vector backbone: SFFV-MCS
  Backbone size w/o insert (bp): 6638
  Vector type: Lentiviral
Growth in bacteria
  Bacterial resistance: Ampicillin, 100 μg/mL
  Growth temperature: 37°C
  Growth strain: NEB Stable
  Copy number: High Copy
Gene/Insert
  Gene/Insert name: HIC1
  Species: H. sapiens (human)
  Insert size (bp): 2145
  Entrez Gene: HIC1 (a.k.a. ZBTB29, ZNF901, hic-1)
  Promoter: The spleen focus-forming virus (SFFV) promoter
  Cloning method: Restriction Enzyme; 5′ cloning site Bsp119I (not destroyed); 3′ cloning site BstHI (not destroyed)
Terms and licenses: Academic/Nonprofit Terms; Industry Terms: Not Available to Industry
Depositor comments: Barcode sequence cloned into XbaI restriction site. Design of plasmid is as follows: SFFV-[TF sequence]-WPRE-[Barcode sequence].
How to cite: SFFV-HIC1-Brd 288 was a gift from Filipe Pereira (Addgene plasmid # 219229 ; http://n2t.net/addgene:219229 ; RRID:Addgene_219229)
