[The description below was written by a language model from this plasmid's Addgene catalogue record and pLannotate feature annotations shown in this document.]
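Description:
SFFV-HIC1-Brd 288 is a third-generation-style, self-inactivating HIV-1 lentiviral transfer plasmid built on the SFFV-MCS backbone and carrying the human transcription factor HIC1 (also called ZBTB29) together with an assigned identifying barcode. It is propagated in E. coli as a high-copy plasmid through a ColE1/pUC-type origin with ampicillin selection (AmpR under its own bla promoter). The bacterial portion also retains pBluescript-like remnants, including an f1 origin, lacZα and lac regulatory fragments, and T3 and T7 promoters. No mammalian selection marker or fluorescent reporter appears in the feature table.

The viral cassette begins with an RSV promoter fused to a truncated 5' LTR, which drives Tat-independent transcription of the genomic RNA in packaging cells. This is followed by the Ψ packaging signal with a partial gag region, the Rev response element for nuclear export of the unspliced genome, and the cPPT/CTS, which aids nuclear import in transduced cells. The spleen focus-forming virus (SFFV) LTR promoter, which is strongly active in haematopoietic cells, then drives the roughly 2.1 kb HIC1 coding sequence, cloned between flanking multiple cloning site fragments. A WPRE downstream enhances transcript stability and expression. According to the depositor, the barcode was inserted at an XbaI site after the WPRE, so it lies within the transcribed region upstream of the ΔU3 3' LTR; the barcode is not annotated as a separate feature. An SV40 poly(A) signal and SV40 origin follow the 3' LTR.

The plasmid belongs to a barcoded transcription factor collection made for combinatorial screening in immune cell reprogramming, where the barcode identifies which factor was delivered to a cell.
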