Features (pLannotate 1.2.2; 29 found; start..end, strand, type, name):
     94..112     -  promoter       T7 promoter: promoter for bacteriophage T7 RNA polymerase
    120..275     +  CDS            lacZα (fragment): LacZα fragment of β-galactosidase; lacZ fragment
    280..708     +  rep_origin     f1 ori (sequence partly withheld): f1 bacteriophage origin of replication; arrow indicates direction of (+) strand synthesis
    761..865     +  promoter       AmpR promoter: bla
    866..1726    +  CDS            AmpR: β-lactamase; bla; confers resistance to ampicillin, carbenicillin, and related antibiotics
   1897..2485    +  rep_origin     ori: high-copy-number ColE1/pMB1/pBR322/pUC origin of replication
   2668..2760    +  CDS            lacI (fragment): lac repressor; lacI; The lac repressor binds to the lac operator to inhibit transcription in E. coli. This inhibition can be relieved by adding lactose or isopropyl-β-D-thiogalactopyranoside (IPTG).
   2773..2794    +  protein_bind   CAP binding site: CAP binding activates transcription in the presence of cAMP. E. coli catabolite activator protein
   2809..2839    +  promoter       lac promoter: promoter for the E. coli lac operon
   2847..2863    +  protein_bind   lac operator: The lac repressor binds to the lac operator to inhibit transcription in E. coli. This inhibition can be relieved by adding lactose or isopropyl-β-D-thiogalactopyranoside (IPTG). lac repressor encoded by lacI
   2908..2926    +  promoter       T3 promoter: promoter for bacteriophage T3 RNA polymerase
   2954..3180    +  promoter       RSV promoter: Rous sarcoma virus enhancer/promoter
   3181..3361    +  LTR            5' LTR (truncated): truncated 5' long terminal repeat (LTR) from HIV-1
   3408..3533    +  misc_feature   HIV-1 Ψ: packaging signal of human immunodeficiency virus type 1
   3517..3880    +  CDS            HIV-1 gag (fragment): gag protein from human immunodeficiency virus 1; gag
   4026..4259    +  misc_feature   RRE: The Rev response element (RRE) of HIV-1 allows for Rev-dependent mRNA export from the nucleus to the cytoplasm.
   4636..4736    +  CDS            Rev (fragment): human immunodeficiency virus 1 (HIV-1) Rev protein; rev; enhances nuclear export of unspliced and incompletely spliced viral mRNAs
   4755..4872    +  misc_feature   cPPT/CTS: central polypurine tract and central termination sequence of HIV-1
   4906..5307    +  promoter       SFFV promoter: spleen focus-forming virus long terminal repeat (LTR) promoter
   5317..5340    +  misc_feature   MCS (fragment): pBluescript multiple cloning site
   5365..7506    +  CDS            HIC1: HIC1_HUMAN - Also known as ZBTB29. Experimental evidence at protein level: Swiss-Prot protein existence level 1. Transcriptional repressor (PubMed:12052894, PubMed:15231840). Recognizes and binds to the consensus sequence '5- [CG]NG[CG]GGGCA[CA]CC-3' (PubMed:15231840). May act as a tumor suppressor (PubMed:20154726). Involved in development of head, face, limbs and ventral body wall (By similarity). Involved in down- regulation of SIRT1 and thereby is involved in regulation of p53/TP53- dependent apoptotic DNA-damage responses (PubMed:16269335). The specific target gene promoter association se
   7517..7542    +  misc_feature   MCS (fragment): pBluescript multiple cloning site
   7542..7601    +  CDS            S (fragment): HBSAG_WHV6 - Experimental evidence at transcript level: Swiss-Prot protein existence level 2. The middle envelope protein plays an important role in the budding of the virion. It is involved in the induction of budding in a nucleocapsid independent way. In this process the majority of envelope proteins bud to form subviral lipoprotein particles of 22 nm of diameter that do not contain a nucleocapsid (By similarity). From Woodchuck hepatitis B virus (isolate w64/pWS23) (WHV).
   7733..8136    +  misc_feature   WPRE: woodchuck hepatitis virus posttranscriptional regulatory element
   8194..8253    +  CDS            nef (fragment): NEF_HV1Z2 - Experimental evidence at protein level: Swiss-Prot protein existence level 1. Extracellular Nef protein targets CD4(+) T-lymphocytes for apoptosis by interacting with CXCR4 surface receptors. From Human immunodeficiency virus type 1 group M subtype D (isolate Z2/CDC-Z34) (HIV-1).
   8255..8488    +  LTR            3' LTR (ΔU3): self-inactivating 3' long terminal repeat (LTR) from HIV-1
   8560..8681    +  polyA_signal   SV40 poly(A) signal: SV40 polyadenylation signal
   8700..8721    +  rep_origin     SV40 ori (fragment): SV40 origin of replication
   8721..73      +  rep_origin     SV40 ori (across the origin): SV40 origin of replication
>Addgene plasmid #219229 | SFFV-HIC1-Brd 288 | addgene full sequence | sequence record 448999 | Addgene NGS Result
ATTTATGCAGAGGCCGAGGCCGCCTCGGCCTCTGAGCTATTCCAGAAGTAGTGAGGAGGCTTTTTTGGAG
GCCTAGGGACGTACCCAATTCGCCCTATAGTGAGTCGTATTACGCGCGCTCACTGGCCGTCGTTTTACAA
CGTCGTGACTGGGAAAACCCTGGCGTTACCCAACTTAATCGCCTTGCAGCACATCCCCCTTTCGCCAGCT
GGCGTAATAGCGAAGAGGCCCGCACCGATCGCCCTTCCCAACAGTTGCGCAGCCTGAATGGCGAATGGG
[124 nt withheld, positions 280-403]
C
[91 nt withheld, positions 405-495]
A
[49 nt withheld, positions 497-545]
CCTTTGACGTTGGAGTCCACGTTCTTT
[37 nt withheld, positions 573-609]
ACCCTATCTCGGTCTATTCTTTTGATTTATAAGGGATTTTGCCGATTTCGGCCTATTGGTTAAAAAATGA
GCTGATTTAACAAAAATTTAACGCGAATTTTAACAAAATATTAACGCTTACAATTTAGGTGGCACTTTTC
GGGGAAATGTGCGCGGAACCCCTATTTGTTTATTTTTCTAAATACATTCAAATATGTATCCGCTCATGAG
ACAATAACCCTGATAAATGCTTCAATAATATTGAAAAAGGAAGAGTATGAGTATTCAACATTTCCGTGTC
GCCCTTATTCCCTTTTTTGCGGCATTTTGCCTTCCTGTTTTTGCTCACCCAGAAACGCTGGTGAAAGTAA
AAGATGCTGAAGATCAGTTGGGTGCACGAGTGGGTTACATCGAACTGGATCTCAACAGCGGTAAGATCCT
TGAGAGTTTTCGCCCCGAAGAACGTTTTCCAATGATGAGCACTTTTAAAGTTCTGCTATGTGGCGCGGTA
TTATCCCGTATTGACGCCGGGCAAGAGCAACTCGGTCGCCGCATACACTATTCTCAGAATGACTTGGTTG
AGTACTCACCAGTCACAGAAAAGCATCTTACGGATGGCATGACAGTAAGAGAATTATGCAGTGCTGCCAT
AACCATGAGTGATAACACTGCGGCCAACTTACTTCTGACAACGATCGGAGGACCGAAGGAGCTAACCGCT
TTTTTGCACAACATGGGGGATCATGTAACTCGCCTTGATCGTTGGGAACCGGAGCTGAATGAAGCCATAC
CAAACGACGAGCGTGACACCACGATGCCTGTAGCAATGGCAACAACGTTGCGCAAACTATTAACTGGCGA
ACTACTTACTCTAGCTTCCCGGCAACAATTAATAGACTGGATGGAGGCGGATAAAGTTGCAGGACCACTT
CTGCGCTCGGCCCTTCCGGCTGGCTGGTTTATTGCTGATAAATCTGGAGCCGGTGAGCGTGGGTCTCGCG
GTATCATTGCAGCACTGGGGCCAGATGGTAAGCCCTCCCGTATCGTAGTTATCTACACGACGGGGAGTCA
GGCAACTATGGATGAACGAAATAGACAGATCGCTGAGATAGGTGCCTCACTGATTAAGCATTGGTAACTG
TCAGACCAAGTTTACTCATATATACTTTAGATTGATTTAAAACTTCATTTTTAATTTAAAAGGATCTAGG
TGAAGATCCTTTTTGATAATCTCATGACCAAAATCCCTTAACGTGAGTTTTCGTTCCACTGAGCGTCAGA
CCCCGTAGAAAAGATCAAAGGATCTTCTTGAGATCCTTTTTTTCTGCGCGTAATCTGCTGCTTGCAAACA
AAAAAACCACCGCTACCAGCGGTGGTTTGTTTGCCGGATCAAGAGCTACCAACTCTTTTTCCGAAGGTAA
CTGGCTTCAGCAGAGCGCAGATACCAAATACTGTTCTTCTAGTGTAGCCGTAGTTAGGCCACCACTTCAA
GAACTCTGTAGCACCGCCTACATACCTCGCTCTGCTAATCCTGTTACCAGTGGCTGCTGCCAGTGGCGAT
AAGTCGTGTCTTACCGGGTTGGACTCAAGACGATAGTTACCGGATAAGGCGCAGCGGTCGGGCTGAACGG
GGGGTTCGTGCACACAGCCCAGCTTGGAGCGAACGACCTACACCGAACTGAGATACCTACAGCGTGAGCT
ATGAGAAAGCGCCACGCTTCCCGAAGGGAGAAAGGCGGACAGGTATCCGGTAAGCGGCAGGGTCGGAACA
GGAGAGCGCACGAGGGAGCTTCCAGGGGGAAACGCCTGGTATCTTTATAGTCCTGTCGGGTTTCGCCACC
TCTGACTTGAGCGTCGATTTTTGTGATGCTCGTCAGGGGGGCGGAGCCTATGGAAAAACGCCAGCAACGC
GGCCTTTTTACGGTTCCTGGCCTTTTGCTGGCCTTTTGCTCACATGTTCTTTCCTGCGTTATCCCCTGAT
TCTGTGGATAACCGTATTACCGCCTTTGAGTGAGCTGATACCGCTCGCCGCAGCCGAACGACCGAGCGCA
GCGAGTCAGTGAGCGAGGAAGCGGAAGAGCGCCCAATACGCAAACCGCCTCTCCCCGCGCGTTGGCCGAT
TCATTAATGCAGCTGGCACGACAGGTTTCCCGACTGGAAAGCGGGCAGTGAGCGCAACGCAATTAATGTG
AGTTAGCTCACTCATTAGGCACCCCAGGCTTTACACTTTATGCTTCCGGCTCGTATGTTGTGTGGAATTG
TGAGCGGATAACAATTTCACACAGGAAACAGCTATGACCATGATTACGCCAAGCGCGCAATTAACCCTCA
CTAAAGGGAACAAAAGCTGGAGCTGCAAGCTTAATGTAGTCTTATGCAATACTCTTGTAGTCTTGCAACA
TGGTAACGATGAGTTAGCAACATGCCTTACAAGGAGAGAAAAAGCACCGTGCATGCCGATTGGTGGAAGT
AAGGTGGTACGATCGTGCCTTATTAGGAAGGCAACAGACGGGTCTGACATGGATTGGACGAACCACTGAA
TTGCCGCATTGCAGAGATATTGTATTTAAGTGCCTAGCTCGATACATAAACGGGTCTCTCTGGTTAGACC
AGATCTGAGCCTGGGAGCTCTCTGGCTAACTAGGGAACCCACTGCTTAAGCCTCAATAAAGCTTGCCTTG
AGTGCTTCAAGTAGTGTGTGCCCGTCTGTTGTGTGACTCTGGTAACTAGAGATCCCTCAGACCCTTTTAG
TCAGTGTGGAAAATCTCTAGCAGTGGCGCCCGAACAGGGACTTGAAAGCGAAAGGGAAACCAGAGGAGCT
CTCTCGACGCAGGACTCGGCTTGCTGAAGCGCGCACGGCAAGAGGCGAGGGGCGGCGACTGGTGAGTACG
CCAAAAATTTTGACTAGCGGAGGCTAGAAGGAGAGAGATGGGTGCGAGAGCGTCAGTATTAAGCGGGGGA
GAATTAGATCGCGATGGGAAAAAATTCGGTTAAGGCCAGGGGGAAAGAAAAAATATAAATTAAAACATAT
AGTATGGGCAAGCAGGGAGCTAGAACGATTCGCAGTTAATCCTGGCCTGTTAGAAACATCAGAAGGCTGT
AGACAAATACTGGGACAGCTACAACCATCCCTTCAGACAGGATCAGAAGAACTTAGATCATTATATAATA
CAGTAGCAACCCTCTATTGTGTGCATCAAAGGATAGAGATAAAAGACACCAAGGAAGCTTTAGACAAGAT
AGAGGAAGAGCAAAACAAAAGTAAGACCACCGCACAGCAAGCGGCCGCTGATCTTCAGACCTGGAGGAGG
AGATATGAGGGACAATTGGAGAAGTGAATTATATAAATATAAAGTAGTAAAAATTGAACCATTAGGAGTA
GCACCCACCAAGGCAAAGAGAAGAGTGGTGCAGAGAGAAAAAAGAGCAGTGGGAATAGGAGCTTTGTTCC
TTGGGTTCTTGGGAGCAGCAGGAAGCACTATGGGCGCAGCGTCAATGACGCTGACGGTACAGGCCAGACA
ATTATTGTCTGGTATAGTGCAGCAGCAGAACAATTTGCTGAGGGCTATTGAGGCGCAACAGCATCTGTTG
CAACTCACAGTCTGGGGCATCAAGCAGCTCCAGGCAAGAATCCTGGCTGTGGAAAGATACCTAAAGGATC
AACAGCTCCTGGGGATTTGGGGTTGCTCTGGAAAACTCATTTGCACCACTGCTGTGCCTTGGAATGCTAG
TTGGAGTAATAAATCTCTGGAACAGATTTGGAATCACACGACCTGGATGGAGTGGGACAGAGAAATTAAC
AATTACACAAGCTTAATACACTCCTTAATTGAAGAATCGCAAAACCAGCAAGAAAAGAATGAACAAGAAT
TATTGGAATTAGATAAATGGGCAAGTTTGTGGAATTGGTTTAACATAACAAATTGGCTGTGGTATATAAA
ATTATTCATAATGATAGTAGGAGGCTTGGTAGGTTTAAGAATAGTTTTTGCTGTACTTTCTATAGTGAAT
AGAGTTAGGCAGGGATATTCACCATTATCGTTTCAGACCCACCTCCCAACCCCGAGGGGACCCGACAGGC
CCGAAGGAATAGAAGAAGAAGGTGGAGAGAGAGACAGAGACAGATCCATTCGATTAGTGAACGGATCTCG
ACGGTATCGGTTAACTTTTAAAAGAAAAGGGGGGATTGGGGGGTACAGTGCAGGGGAAAGAATAGTAGAC
ATAATAGCAACAGACATACAAACTAAAGAATTACAAAAACAAATTACAAAAATTCAAAATTTTATCGATC
ACGAGACTAGCCTCGAGCTGGCTGCAGTAACGCCATTTTGCAAGGCATGGAAAAATACCAAACCAAGAAT
AGAGAAGTTCAGATCAAGGGCGGGTACATGAAAATAGCTAACGTTGGGCCAAACAGGATATCTGCGGTGA
GCAGTTTCGGCCCCGGCCCGGGGCCAAGAACAGATGGTCACCGCAGTTTCGGCCCCGGCCCGAGGCCAAG
AACAGATGGTCCCCAGATATGGCCCAACCCTCAGCAGTTTCTTAAGACCCATCAGATGTTTCCAGGCTCC
CCCAAGGACCTGAAATGACCCTGCGCCTTATTTGAATTAACCAATCAGCCTGCTTCTCGCTTCTGTTCGC
GCGCTTCTGCTTCCCGAGCTCTATAAAAGAGCTCACAACCCCTCACTCGGCGCGCCAGTCCTCCGACAGA
CTGAGTCGGCCGGTCGAATCAAGCTTATCGATACCGTCGACGGATCCGCTAGCCCGCGGTTCGAAATGCT
GGACACGATGGAGGCGCCCGGCCACTCCAGGCAGCTGCTGCTGCAGCTCAACAACCAGCGCACCAAGGGC
TTCTTGTGCGACGTGATCATCGTGGTGCAGAACGCCCTCTTCCGCGCGCACAAGAACGTGCTGGCGGCCA
GCAGCGCCTACCTCAAGTCCCTGGTGGTGCATGACAACCTGCTCAACCTGGACCATGACATGGTGAGCCC
GGCCGTGTTCCGCCTGGTGCTGGACTTCATCTACACCGGCCGCCTGGCTGACGGCGCAGAGGCGGCTGCG
GCCGCGGCCGTGGCCCCGGGGGCTGAGCCGAGCCTGGGCGCCGTGCTGGCCGCCGCCAGCTACCTGCAGA
TCCCCGACCTCGTGGCGCTGTGCAAGAAACGCCTCAAGCGCCACGGCAAGTACTGCCACCTGCGGGGCGG
CGGCGGCGGCGGCGGCGGCTACGCGCCCTATGGTCGGCCGGGCCGGGGCCTGCGGGCCGCCACGCCGGTC
ATCCAGGCCTGCTACCCGTCCCCAGTCGGGCCTCCGCCGCCGCCTGCCGCGGAGCCGCCCTCGGGCCCAG
AGGCCGCGGTCAACACGCACTGCGCCGAGCTGTACGCGTCGGGACCCGGCCCGGCCGCCGCACTCTGTGC
CTCGGAGCGCCGCTGCTCCCCTCTTTGTGGCCTGGACCTGTCCAAGAAGAGCCCGCCGGGCTCCGCGGCG
CCAGAGCGGCCGCTGGCTGAGCGCGAGCTGCCCCCGCGCCCGGACAGCCCTCCCAGCGCCGGCCCCGCCG
CCTACAAGGAGCCGCCTCTCGCCCTGCCGTCGCTGCCGCCGCTGCCCTTCCAGAAGCTGGAGGAGGCCGC
ACCGCCTTCCGACCCATTTCGCGGCGGCAGCGGCAGCCCGGGACCCGAGCCCCCCGGCCGCCCCGACGGG
CCTAGTCTCCTCTATCGCTGGATGAAGCACGAGCCGGGCCTGGGTAGCTATGGCGACGAGCTGGGCCGGG
AGCGCGGCTCCCCCAGCGAGCGCTGCGAAGAGCGTGGTGGGGACGCGGCCGTCTCGCCCGGGGGGCCCCC
GCTCGGCCTGGCGCCGCCGCCGCGCTACCCTGGCAGCCTGGACGGGCCCGGCGCGGGCGGCGACGGCGAC
GACTACAAGAGCAGCAGCGAGGAGACCGGTAGCAGCGAGGACCCCAGCCCGCCTGGCGGCCACCTCGAGG
GCTACCCATGCCCGCACCTGGCCTATGGCGAGCCCGAGAGCTTCGGTGACAACCTGTACGTGTGCATTCC
GTGCGGCAAGGGCTTCCCCAGCTCTGAGCAGCTGAACGCGCACGTGGAGGCTCACGTGGAGGAGGAGGAA
GCGCTGTACGGCAGGGCCGAGGCGGCCGAAGTGGCCGCTGGGGCCGCCGGCCTAGGGCCCCCTTTTGGAG
GCGGCGGGGACAAGGTCGCCGGGGCTCCGGGTGGCCTGGGAGAGCTGCTGCGGCCCTACCGCTGCGCGTC
GTGCGACAAGAGCTACAAGGACCCGGCCACGCTGCGGCAGCACGAGAAGACGCACTGGCTGACCCGGCCC
TACCCATGCACCATCTGCGGGAAGAAGTTCACGCAGCGTGGGACCATGACGCGCCACATGCGCAGCCACC
TGGGCCTCAAGCCCTTCGCGTGCGACGCGTGCGGCATGCGGTTCACGCGCCAGTACCGCCTCACGGAGCA
CATGCGCATCCACTCGGGCGAGAAGCCCTACGAGTGCCAGGTGTGCGGCGGCAAGTTCGCACAGCAACGC
AACCTCATCAGCCACATGAAGATGCACGCCGTGGGGGGCGCGGCCGGCGCGGCCGGGGCGCTGGCGGGCT
TGGGGGGGCTCCCCGGCGTCCCCGGCCCCGACGGCAAGGGCAAGCTCGACTTCCCCGAGGGCGTCTTTGC
TGTGGCTCGCCTCACGGCCGAGCAGCTGAGCCTGAAGCAGCAGGACAAGGCGGCCGCGGCCGAGCTGCTG
GCGCAGACCACGCACTTCCTGCACGACCCCAAGGTGGCGCTGGAGAGCCTCTACCCGCTGGCCAAGTTCA
CGGCCGAGCTGGGCCTCAGCCCCGACAAGGCGGCCGAGGTGCTGAGCCAGGGCGCTCACCTGGCGGCCGG
GCCCGACGGCCGGACCATCGACCGTTTCTCTCCCACCTAGACCGGTCGGATCCCCCGGGCTGCAGGAATT
CGAGCATCTTACCGCCATTTATTCCCATATTTGTTCTGTTTTTCTTGATTTGGGTATACATTTAAATGTT
AATAAAACAAAATGGTGGGGCAATCATTTACATTTTTAGGGATATGTAATTACTAGTTCAGGTGTATTGC
CACAAGACAAACATGTTAAGAAACTTTCCCGTTATTTACGCTCTGTTCCTGTTAATCAACCTCTGGATTA
CAAAATTTGTGAAAGATTGACTGATATTCTTAACTATGTTGCTCCTTTTACGCTGTGTGGATATGCTGCT
TTAATGCCTCTGTATCATGCTATTGCTTCCCGTACGGCTTTCGTTTTCTCCTCCTTGTATAAATCCTGGT
TGCTGTCTCTTTATGAGGAGTTGTGGCCCGTTGTCCGTCAACGTGGCGTGGTGTGCTCTGTGTTTGCTGA
CGCAACCCCCACTGGCTGGGGCATTGCCACCACCTGTCAACTCCTTTCTGGGACTTTCGCTTTCCCCCTC
CCGATCGCCACGGCAGAACTCATCGCCGCCTGCCTTGCCCGCTGCTGGACAGGGGCTAGGTTGCTGGGCA
CTGATAATTCCGTGGTGTTGTCGGGGAAGCTGACGTCCTTTGCAATTCGATATCAAGCTGTACCTTCTAG
ATGTACATACGATCAAGCGCTTCTAGACCAATGACTTACAAGGCAGCTGTAGATCTTAGCCACTTTTTAA
AAGAAAAGGGGGGACTGGAAGGGCTAATTCACTCCCAACGAAGACAAGATCTGCTTTTTGCTTGTACTGG
GTCTCTCTGGTTAGACCAGATCTGAGCCTGGGAGCTCTCTGGCTAACTAGGGAACCCACTGCTTAAGCCT
CAATAAAGCTTGCCTTGAGTGCTTCAAGTAGTGTGTGCCCGTCTGTTGTGTGACTCTGGTAACTAGAGAT
CCCTCAGACCCTTTTAGTCAGTGTGGAAAATCTCTAGCAGTAGTAGTTCATGTCATCTTATTATTCAGTA
TTTATAACTTGCAAAGAAATGAATATCAGAGAGTGAGAGGAACTTGTTTATTGCAGCTTATAATGGTTAC
AAATAAAGCAATAGCATCACAAATTTCACAAATAAAGCATTTTTTTCACTGCATTCTAGTTGTGGTTTGT
CCAAACTCATCAATGTATCTTATCATGTCTGGCTCTAGCTATCCCGCCCCTAACTCCGCCCATCCCGCCC
CTAACTCCGCCCAGTTCCGCCCATTCTCCGCCCCATGGCTGACTAATTTTTTTT
