>Addgene plasmid #219229 | SFFV-HIC1-Brd 288 | depositor partial sequence | sequence record 428167 | TF ORF
ATGCTGGACACGATGGAGGCGCCCGGCCACTCCAGGCAGCTGCTGCTGCAGCTCAACAACCAGCGCACCA
AGGGCTTCTTGTGCGACGTGATCATCGTGGTGCAGAACGCCCTCTTCCGCGCGCACAAGAACGTGCTGGC
GGCCAGCAGCGCCTACCTCAAGTCCCTGGTGGTGCATGACAACCTGCTCAACCTGGACCATGACATGGTG
AGCCCGGCCGTGTTCCGCCTGGTGCTGGACTTCATCTACACCGGCCGCCTGGCTGACGGCGCAGAGGCGG
CTGCGGCCGCGGCCGTGGCCCCGGGGGCTGAGCCGAGCCTGGGCGCCGTGCTGGCCGCCGCCAGCTACCT
GCAGATCCCCGACCTCGTGGCGCTGTGCAAGAAACGCCTCAAGCGCCACGGCAAGTACTGCCACCTGCGG
GGCGGCGGCGGCGGCGGCGGCGGCTACGCGCCCTATGGTCGGCCGGGCCGGGGCCTGCGGGCCGCCACGC
CGGTCATCCAGGCCTGCTACCCGTCCCCAGTCGGGCCTCCGCCGCCGCCTGCCGCGGAGCCGCCCTCGGG
CCCAGAGGCCGCGGTCAACACGCACTGCGCCGAGCTGTACGCGTCGGGACCCGGCCCGGCCGCCGCACTC
TGTGCCTCGGAGCGCCGCTGCTCCCCTCTTTGTGGCCTGGACCTGTCCAAGAAGAGCCCGCCGGGCTCCG
CGGCGCCAGAGCGGCCGCTGGCTGAGCGCGAGCTGCCCCCGCGCCCGGACAGCCCTCCCAGCGCCGGCCC
CGCCGCCTACAAGGAGCCGCCTCTCGCCCTGCCGTCGCTGCCGCCGCTGCCCTTCCAGAAGCTGGAGGAG
GCCGCACCGCCTTCCGACCCATTTCGCGGCGGCAGCGGCAGCCCGGGACCCGAGCCCCCCGGCCGCCCCG
ACGGGCCTAGTCTCCTCTATCGCTGGATGAAGCACGAGCCGGGCCTGGGTAGCTATGGCGACGAGCTGGG
CCGGGAGCGCGGCTCCCCCAGCGAGCGCTGCGAAGAGCGTGGTGGGGACGCGGCCGTCTCGCCCGGGGGG
CCCCCGCTCGGCCTGGCGCCGCCGCCGCGCTACCCTGGCAGCCTGGACGGGCCCGGCGCGGGCGGCGACG
GCGACGACTACAAGAGCAGCAGCGAGGAGACCGGTAGCAGCGAGGACCCCAGCCCGCCTGGCGGCCACCT
CGAGGGCTACCCATGCCCGCACCTGGCCTATGGCGAGCCCGAGAGCTTCGGTGACAACCTGTACGTGTGC
ATTCCGTGCGGCAAGGGCTTCCCCAGCTCTGAGCAGCTGAACGCGCACGTGGAGGCTCACGTGGAGGAGG
AGGAAGCGCTGTACGGCAGGGCCGAGGCGGCCGAAGTGGCCGCTGGGGCCGCCGGCCTAGGGCCCCCTTT
TGGAGGCGGCGGGGACAAGGTCGCCGGGGCTCCGGGTGGCCTGGGAGAGCTGCTGCGGCCCTACCGCTGC
GCGTCGTGCGACAAGAGCTACAAGGACCCGGCCACGCTGCGGCAGCACGAGAAGACGCACTGGCTGACCC
GGCCCTACCCATGCACCATCTGCGGGAAGAAGTTCACGCAGCGTGGGACCATGACGCGCCACATGCGCAG
CCACCTGGGCCTCAAGCCCTTCGCGTGCGACGCGTGCGGCATGCGGTTCACGCGCCAGTACCGCCTCACG
GAGCACATGCGCATCCACTCGGGCGAGAAGCCCTACGAGTGCCAGGTGTGCGGCGGCAAGTTCGCACAGC
AACGCAACCTCATCAGCCACATGAAGATGCACGCCGTGGGGGGCGCGGCCGGCGCGGCCGGGGCGCTGGC
GGGCTTGGGGGGGCTCCCCGGCGTCCCCGGCCCCGACGGCAAGGGCAAGCTCGACTTCCCCGAGGGCGTC
TTTGCTGTGGCTCGCCTCACGGCCGAGCAGCTGAGCCTGAAGCAGCAGGACAAGGCGGCCGCGGCCGAGC
TGCTGGCGCAGACCACGCACTTCCTGCACGACCCCAAGGTGGCGCTGGAGAGCCTCTACCCGCTGGCCAA
GTTCACGGCCGAGCTGGGCCTCAGCCCCGACAAGGCGGCCGAGGTGCTGAGCCAGGGCGCTCACCTGGCG
GCCGGGCCCGACGGCCGGACCATCGACCGTTTCTCTCCCACCTAG
