>Addgene plasmid #219229 | SFFV-HIC1-Brd 288 | depositor partial sequence | sequence record 428168 | Barcode sequence
TGTACATACGATCAAGCGCT
